>Addgene plasmid #214126 | pPB-CAG-Brainbow4.2-PGK-HygTK | addgene full sequence | sequence record 428841 | Addgene NGS Result
TTGAGATCCTTTTTTTCTGCGCGTAATCTGCTGCTTGCAAACAAAAAAACCACCGCTACCAGCGGTGGTT
TGTTTGCCGGATCAAGAGCTACCAACTCTTTTTCCGAAGGTAACTGGCTTCAGCAGAGCGCAGATACCAA
ATACTGTTCTTCTAGTGTAGCCGTAGTTAGGCCACCACTTCAAGAACTCTGTAGCACCGCCTACATACCT
CGCTCTGCTAATCCTGTTACCAGTGGCTGCTGCCAGTGGCGATAAGTCGTGTCTTACCGGGTTGGACTCA
AGACGATAGTTACCGGATAAGGCGCAGCGGTCGGGCTGAACGGGGGGTTCGTGCACACAGCCCAGCTTGG
AGCGAACGACCTACACCGAACTGAGATACCTACAGCGTGAGCTATGAGAAAGCGCCACGCTTCCCGAAGG
GAGAAAGGCGGACAGGTATCCGGTAAGCGGCAGGGTCGGAACAGGAGAGCGCACGAGGGAGCTTCCAGGG
GGAAACGCCTGGTATCTTTATAGTCCTGTCGGGTTTCGCCACCTCTGACTTGAGCGTCGATTTTTGTGAT
GCTCGTCAGGGGGGCGGAGCCTATGGAAAAACGCCAGCAACGCGGCCTTTTTACGGTTCCTGGCCTTTTG
CTGGCCTTTTGCTCACATGTTCTTTCCTGCGTTATCCCCTGATTCTGTGGATAACCGTATTACCGCCTTT
GAGTGAGCTGATACCGCTCGCCGCAGCCGAACGACCGAGCGCAGCGAGTCAGTGAGCGAGGAAGCGGAAG
AGCGCCCAATACGCAAACCGCCTCTCCCCGCGCGTTGGCCGATTCATTAATGCAGCTGGCACGACAGGTT
TCCCGACTGGAAAGCGGGCAGTGAGCGCAACGCAATTAATGTGAGTTAGCTCACTCATTAGGCACCCCAG
GCTTTACACTTTATGCTTCCGGCTCGTATGTTGTGTGGAATTGTGAGCGGATAACAATTTCACACAGGAA
ACAGCTATGACCATGATTACGCCAAGCTCGAAATTAACCCTCACTAAAGGGAACAAAAGCTGGAGCTCTT
TAACCCTAGAAAGATAATCATATTGTGACGTACGTTAAAGATAATCATGCGTAAAATTGACGCATGTGTT
TTATCGGTCTGTATATCGAGGTTTATTTATTAATTTGAATAGATATTAAGTTTTATTATATTTACACTTA
CATACTAATAATAAATTCAACAAACAATTTATTTATGTTTATTTATTTATTAAAAAAAAACAAAAACTCA
AAATTTCTTCTATAAAGTAACAAAGGATCTGATGGATCTATAGATCATGAGTGGGAGGAATGAGCTGGCC
CTTAATTTGGTTTTGCTTGTTTAAATTATGATATCCAACTATGAAACATTATCATAAAGCAATAGTAAAG
AGCCTTCAGTAAAGAGCAGGCATTTATCTAATCCCACCCCACCCCCACCCCCGTAGCTCCAATCCTTCCA
TTCAAAATGTAGGTACTCTGTTCTCACCCTTCTTAACAAAGTATGACAGGAAAAACTTCCATGTGGACAT
CTTTATTGTTTAATAGATCATCAATTTCTCGACTATTCCTTTGCCCTCGGACGAGTGCTGGGGCGTCGGT
TTCCACTATCGGCGAGTCGATAAGCTAGAGCTCAGTTAGCCTCCCCCATCTCCCGGGCAAACGTGCGCGC
CAGGTCGCATATCGTCGGTATGGAGCCGGGGGTGGTGACGTGGGTCTGGACCATCCCGGAGGTAAGTTGC
AGCAGGGCGTCCCGGCAGCCGGCGGGCGATTGGTCGTAATCCAGGATAAAGACGTGCATGGAACGGAGGC
GTTTGGCCAAGACGTCCAAGGCCCAGGCAAACACGTTATACAGGTCGCCGTTGGGGGCCAGCAACTCGGG
GGCCCGAAACAGGGTAAATAACGTGTCCCCGATATGGGGTCGTGGGCCCGCGTTGCTCTGGGGCTCGGCA
CCCTGGGGCGGCACGGCCGTCCCCGAAAGCTGTCCCCAGTCCTCCCGCCACGACCCGCCGCACTGCAGAT
ACCGCACCGTATTGGCAAGTAGCCCGTAAACGCGGCGAATCGCAGCCAGCATAGCCAGGTCCAGCCGCTC
GCCGGGGCGCTGGCGTTTGGCCAGGCGGTCGATGTGTCTGTCCTCCGGAAGGGCCCCAAGCACGATGTTG
GTGCCGGGCAAGGTCGGCGGGATGAGGGCCACGAACGCCAGCACGGCCTGGGGGGTCATGCTGCCCATAA
GGTACCGCGCGGCCGGGTAGCACAGGAGGGCGGCGATGGGATGGCGGTCGAAGATGAGGGTGAGGGCCGG
GGGCGGGGCATGTGAGCTCCCAGCCTCCCCCCCGATATGAGGAGCCAGAACGGCGTCGGTCACGGCATAA
GGCATGCCCATTGTTATCTGGGCGCTTGTCATTACCACCGCCGCGTCCCCGGCCGATATCTCACCCTGGT
CGAGGCGGTGTTGTGTGGTGTAGATGTTCGCGATTGTCTCGGAAGCCCCCAGCACCCGCCAGTAAGTCAT
CGGCTCGGGTACGTAGACGATATCGTCGCGCGAACCCAGGGCCACCAGCAGTTGCGTGGTGGTGGTTTTC
CCCATCCCGTGGGGACCGTCTATATAAACCCGCAGTAGCGTGGGCATTTTCTGCTCCGGGCGGACTTCCG
TGGCTTCTTGCTGCCGGCGAGGGCGCAACGCCGTACGTCGGTTGCTATGGCCGCGAGAACGCGCAGCCTG
GTCGAACGCAGACGCGACTTCTACACAGCCATCGGTCCAGACGGCCGCGCTTCTGCGGGCGATTTGTGTA
CGCCCGACAGTCCCGGCTCCGGATCGGACGATTGCGTCGCATCGACCCTGCGCCCAAGCTGCATCATCGA
AATTGCCGTCAACCAAGCTCTGATAGAGTTGGTCAAGACCAATGCGGAGCATATACGCCCGGAGCCGCGG
CGATCCTGCAAGCTCCGGATGCCTCCGCTCGAAGTAGCGCGTCTGCTGCTCCATACAAGCCAACCACGGC
CTCCAGAAGAAGATGTTGGCGACCTCGTATTGGGAATCCCCGAACATCGCCTCGCTCCAGTCAATGACCG
CTGTTATGCGGCCATTGTCCGTCAGGACATTGTTGGAGCCGAAATCCGCGTGCACGAGGTGCCGGACTTC
GGGGCAGTCCTCGGCCCAAAGCATCAGCTCATCGAGAGCCTGCGCGACGGACGCACTGACGGTGTCGTCC
ATCACAGTTTGCCAGTGATACACATGGGGATCAGCAATCGCGCATATGAAATCACGCCATGTAGTGTATT
GACCGATTCCTTGCGGTCCGAATGGGCCGAACCCGCTCGTCTGGCTAAGATCGGCCGCAGCGATCGCATC
CATGGCCTCCGCGACCGGCTGCAGAACAGCGGGCAGTTCGGTTTCAGGCAGGTCTTGCAACGTGACACCC
TGTGCACGGCGGGAGATGCAATAGGTCAGGCTCTCGCTGAATTCCCCAATGTCAAGCACTTCCGGAATCG
GGAGCGCGGCCGATGCAAAGTGCCGATAAACATAACGATCTTTGTAGAAACCATCGGCGCAGCTATTTAC
CCGCAGGACATATCCACGCCCTCCTACATCGAAGCTGAAAGCACGAGATTCTTCGCCCTCCGAGAGCTGC
ATCAGGTCGGAGACGCTGTCGAACTTTTCGATCAGAAACTTCTCGACAGACGTCGCGGTGAGTTCAGGCT
TTTTCATGAGGATCACGAAAGGCCCGGAGATGAGGAAGAGGAGAACAGCGCGGCAGACGTGCGCTTTTGA
AGCGTGCAGAATGCCGGGCCTCCGGAGGACCTTCGGGCGCCCGCCCCGCCCCTGAGCCCGCCCCTGAGCC
CGCCCCCGGACCCACCCCTTCCCAGCCTCTGAGCCCAGAAAGCGAAGGAGCAAAGCTGCTATTGGCCGCT
GCCCCAAAGGCCTACCCGCTTCCATTGCTCAGCGGTGCTGTCCATCTGCACGAGACTAGTGAGACGTGCT
ACTTCCATTTGTCACGTCCTGCACGACGCGAGCTGCGGGGCGGGGGGGAACTTCCTGACTAGGGGAGGAG
TAGAAGGTGGCGCGAAGGGGCCACCAAAGAACGGAGCCGGTTGGCGCCTACCGGTGGATGTGGAATGTGT
GCGAGGCCAGAGGCCACTTGTGTAGCGCCAAGTGCCCAGCGGGGCTGCTAAAGCGCATGCTCCAGACTGC
CTTGGGAAAAGCGCCTCCCCTACCCGGTAGAATTCCCCGCAAGAGGCCCGGCAGTACCGGCATAACCAAG
CCTATGCCTACAGCATCCAGGGTGACGGTGCCGAGGATGACGATGAGCGCATTGTTAGATTTCATACACG
GTGCCTGACTGCGTTAGCAATTTAACTGTGATAAACTACCGCATTAATCCCCAGCATGCCTGCTATTCTC
TTCCCAATCCTCCCCCTTGCTGTCCTGCCCCACCCCACCCCCCAGAATAGAATGACACCTACTCAGACAA
TGCGATGCAATTTCCTCATTTTATTAGGAAAGGACAGTGGGAGTGGCACCTTCCAGGGTCAAGGAAGGCA
CGGGGGAGGGGCAAACAACAGATGGCTGGCAACTAGAAGGCACAGTGCATGCCTGCAGGTCGGGGCCACT
TTGTACAAGAAAGCTGGGTCTAGATGCATTCGCTACCTTAGGACCGTTATAGTTACGGAAGTTCCTATAC
TTTCTAGAGAATAGGAACTTCACTAGTACGCCTTAAGATACATTGATGAGTTTGGACAAACCACAACTAG
AATGCAGTGAAAAAAATGCTTTATTTGTGAAATTTGTGATGCTATTGCTTTATTTGTAACCATTATAAGC
TGCAATAAACAAGTTAACAACAACAATTGCATTCATTTTATGTTTCAGGTTCAGGGGGAGGTGTGGGAGG
TTTTTTAAAGCAAGTAAAACCTCTACAAATGTGGTATGGCTGATTATGATCTGGTGCAGCAGTCTCGACG
GTATCGATGCGGGGAGGCGGCCCAAAGGGAGATCCGACTCGTCTGAGGGCGAAGGCGAAGACGCGGAAGA
GGCCGCAGAGCCGGCAGCAGGCCGCGGGAAGGAAGGTCCGCTGGATTGAGGGCCGAAGGGACGTAGCAGA
AGGACGTCCCGCGCAGAATCCAGGTGGCAACACAGGCGAGCAGCCAAGGAAAGGACGATGATTTCCCCGA
CAACACCACGGAATTGTCAGTGCCCAACAGCCGAGCCCCTGTCCAGCAGCGGGCAAGGCAGGCGGCGATG
AGTTCCGCCGTGGCAATAGGGAGGGGGAAAGCGAAAGTCCCGGAAAGGAGCTGACAGGTGGTGGCAATGC
CCCAACCAGTGGGGGTTGCGTCAGCAAACACAGTGCACACCACGCCACGTTGCCTGACAACGGGCCACAA
CTCCTCATAAAGAGACAGCAACCAGGATTTATACAAGGAGGAGAAAATGAAAGCCATACGGGAAGCAATA
GCATGATACAAAGGCATTAAAGCAGCGTATCCACATAGCGTAAAAGGAGCAACATAGTTAAGAATACCAG
TCAATCTTTCACAAATTTTGTAATCCAGAGGTTGATTAGCGGCCGCTCAGGAGAGCACACACTTGCAGCT
CATGCAGCCGGGGCCACTCTCATCAGGAGGGTTCAGCTTACTCACGCGTGCACTTCTGTGCCCCAGTTTG
CTAGGGAGGTCGCAGTATCTGGCCACAGCCACCTCGTGCTGCTCGACGTAGGTCTCTTTGTCGGCCTCCT
TGATTCTTTCCAGTCTTCTGTCCACATAGTAGACGCCGGGCATCTTGAGGTTCTTAGCGGGTTTCTTGGA
TCTGTATGTGGTCTTCAAGTTGCAGATCAGGTGGCCCCCGCCCACGAGCTTCAGGGCCATGTCGGCTCTG
CCTTCCAGGCCGCCGTCAGCGGGGTACAGGGTCTCGGTGGAGGCCTCCCAGCCGAGTGTTTTCTTCTGCA
TCACAGGGCCGTTGGATGGGAAGTTCACCCCTCTGATCTTGACGTTGTAGATGAGGCAGCCGTCCTGGAG
GCTGGTGTCCTGGGTAGCGGTCAGCACGCCCCCGTCTTCGTATGTGGTGACTCTCTCCCATGTGAAGCCC
TCGGGGAAGGACTGCTTAAAGAAGTCGGGGATGCCCTGGGTGTGGTTGATGAAGGTTTTGCTGCCGTACA
TGAAGCTGGTAGCCAGGATGTCGAAGGCGAAGGGGAGAGGGCCGCCCTCGACCGCCTTGATTCTCATGGT
CTGGGTGCCCTCGTAGGGCTTGCCTTCGCCCTCGGATGTGCACTTGAAGTGGTGGTTGTTCACGGTGCCC
TCCATGTACAGCTTCATGTGCATGTTCTCCTTAATCAGCTCGCTCACCATGGTGGCAGTACTTGATAACT
TCGTATAAGGTATACTATACGAAGTTATATGAAGATCTTCACGCCTTAAGATACATTGATGAGTTTGGAC
AAACCACAACTAGAATGCAGTGAAAAAAATGCTTTATTTGTGAAATTTGTGATGCTATTGCTTTATTTGT
AACCATTATAAGCTGCAATAAACAAGTTAACAACAACAATTGCATTCATTTTATGTTTCAGGTTCAGGGG
GAGGTGTGGGAGGTTTTTTAAAGCAAGTAAAACCTCTACAAATGTGGTATGGCTGATTATGATCTGGTGC
AGCAGTCTCGACGGTATCGATGCGGGGAGGCGGCCCAAAGGGAGATCCGACTCGTCTGAGGGCGAAGGCG
AAGACGCGGAAGAGGCCGCAGAGCCGGCAGCAGGCCGCGGGAAGGAAGGTCCGCTGGATTGAGGGCCGAA
GGGACGTAGCAGAAGGACGTCCCGCGCAGAATCCAGGTGGCAACACAGGCGAGCAGCCAAGGAAAGGACG
ATGATTTCCCCGACAACACCACGGAATTGTCAGTGCCCAACAGCCGAGCCCCTGTCCAGCAGCGGGCAAG
GCAGGCGGCGATGAGTTCCGCCGTGGCAATAGGGAGGGGGAAAGCGAAAGTCCCGGAAAGGAGCTGACAG
GTGGTGGCAATGCCCCAACCAGTGGGGGTTGCGTCAGCAAACACAGTGCACACCACGCCACGTTGCCTGA
CAACGGGCCACAACTCCTCATAAAGAGACAGCAACCAGGATTTATACAAGGAGGAGAAAATGAAAGCCAT
ACGGGAAGCAATAGCATGATACAAAGGCATTAAAGCAGCGTATCCACATAGCGTAAAAGGAGCAACATAG
TTAAGAATACCAGTCAATCTTTCACAAATTTTGTAATCCAGAGGTTGATTAGCGGCCGCTCAGGAGAGCA
CACACTTGCAGCTCATGCAGCCGGGGCCACTCTCATCAGGAGGGTTCAGCTTACTCACGCGTGCACTCTT
GTACAGCTCGTCCATGCCGAGAGTGATCCCGGCGGCGGTCACGAACTCCAGCAGGACCATGTGATCGCGC
TTCTCGTTGGGGTCTTTGCTCAGGGCGGACTGGGTGCTCAGGTAGTGGTTGTCGGGCAGCAGCACGGGGC
CGTCGCCGATGGGGGTGTTCTGCTGGTAGTGGTCGGCGAGCTGCACGCTGCCGTCCTCGATGTTGTGGCG
GATCTTGAAGTTCACCTTGATGCCGTTCTTCTGCTTGTCGGCCATGATATAGACGTTGTGGCTGTTGTAG
TTGTACTCCAGCTTGTGCCCCAGGATGTTGCCGTCCTCCTTGAAGTCGATGCCCTTCAGCTCGATGCGGT
TCACCAGGGTGTCGCCCTCGAACTTCACCTCGGCGCGGGTCTTGTAGTTGCCGTCGTCCTTGAAGAAGAT
GGTGCGCTCCTGGACGTAGCCTTCGGGCATGGCGGACTTGAAGAAGTCGTGCTGCTTCATGTGGTCGGGG
TAGCGGCTGAAGCACTGCACGCCGTAGGTCAGGGTGGTCACGAGGGTGGGCCAGGGCACGGGCAGCTTGC
CGGTGGTGCAGATGAACTTCAGGGTCAGCTTGCCGTAGGTGGCATCGCCCTCGCCCTCGCCGGACACGCT
GAACTTGTGGCCGTTTACGTCGCCGTCCAGCTCGACCAGGATGGGCACCACCCCGGTGAACAGCTCCTCG
CCCTTGCTCACCATGGTGGCCGTACGCGATAACTTCGTATAAAGTATCCTATACGAAGTTATATGTTTAA
ACACGCCTTAAGATACATTGATGAGTTTGGACAAACCACAACTAGAATGCAGTGAAAAAAATGCTTTATT
TGTGAAATTTGTGATGCTATTGCTTTATTTGTAACCATTATAAGCTGCAATAAACAAGTTAACAACAACA
ATTGCATTCATTTTATGTTTCAGGTTCAGGGGGAGGTGTGGGAGGTTTTTTAAAGCAAGTAAAACCTCTA
CAAATGTGGTATGGCTGATTATGATCTGGTGCAGCAGTCTCGACGGTATCGATGCGGGGAGGCGGCCCAA
AGGGAGATCCGACTCGTCTGAGGGCGAAGGCGAAGACGCGGAAGAGGCCGCAGAGCCGGCAGCAGGCCGC
GGGAAGGAAGGTCCGCTGGATTGAGGGCCGAAGGGACGTAGCAGAAGGACGTCCCGCGCAGAATCCAGGT
GGCAACACAGGCGAGCAGCCAAGGAAAGGACGATGATTTCCCCGACAACACCACGGAATTGTCAGTGCCC
AACAGCCGAGCCCCTGTCCAGCAGCGGGCAAGGCAGGCGGCGATGAGTTCCGCCGTGGCAATAGGGAGGG
GGAAAGCGAAAGTCCCGGAAAGGAGCTGACAGGTGGTGGCAATGCCCCAACCAGTGGGGGTTGCGTCAGC
AAACACAGTGCACACCACGCCACGTTGCCTGACAACGGGCCACAACTCCTCATAAAGAGACAGCAACCAG
GATTTATACAAGGAGGAGAAAATGAAAGCCATACGGGAAGCAATAGCATGATACAAAGGCATTAAAGCAG
CGTATCCACATAGCGTAAAAGGAGCAACATAGTTAAGAATACCAGTCAATCTTTCACAAATTTTGTAATC
CAGAGGTTGATTAGCGGCCGCTCAGGAGAGCACACACTTGCAGCTCATGCAGCCGGGGCCACTCTCATCA
GGAGGGTTCAGCTTACTCACGCGTGCACTCTTGTACAGCTCGTCCATGCCGCCGGTGGAGTGGCGGCCCT
CGGCGCGTTCGTACTGTTCCACGATGGTGTAGTCCTCGTTGTGGGAGGTGATGTCCAACTTGATGTCGAC
GATGTAGGCGCCGGGCAGCTGCACGGGCTTCTTGGCCTTGTAGGTGGTCTTGACCTCGGAGGTGTAGTGG
CCGCCGTCCTTCAGCTTCAGCCTCATCTTGATCTTGCCCTTCAGGGCACCGTCCTCGGGGTACATCCGCT
CGGAGGAGGCCTCCCAGCCCATGGTCTTCTTCTGCATCACGGGGCCGTCGGAGGGGAAGTTGGTGCCGCG
CAGCTTCACCTTGTAGATGAACTCGCCGTCCTGCAGGGAGGAGTCCTGGGTCACGGTCACCACGCCGCCG
TCCTCGTAGTTCATCACGCGCTCCCACTTGAAGCCCTCGGGGAAGGACAGCTTGAAGTAGTCGGGGATGT
CGGCGGGGTGCTTCACGTAGGCCTTGGAGCCGTAGGTGAAATGAGGGGACAGGATGTCCCAGGCGAAGGG
CAGGGGGCCACCCTTGGTCACCTTCAGCTTAGCGGTCTGAAAGCCCTCGTAGGGGCGGCCCTCGCCCTCG
CCCTCGATCTCGAACTCGTGGCCGTTCACGGAGCCCTCCATGCGCACCTTGAAGCGCATGAACTCCTTGA
TGATGGCCATGTTATTCTCCTCGCCCTTGCTCACCATGGTGGCAACGTTAGATAACTTCGTATAATGTAT
GCTATACGAAGTTATGCTAGCACGCCTTAAGATACATTGATGAGTTTGGACAAACCACAACTAGAATGCA
GTGAAAAAAATGCTTTATTTGTGAAATTTGTGATGCTATTGCTTTATTTGTAACCATTATAAGCTGCAAT
AAACAAGTTAACAACAACAATTGCATTCATTTTATGTTTCAGGTTCAGGGGGAGGTGTGGGAGGTTTTTT
AAAGCAAGTAAAACCTCTACAAATGTGGTATGGCTGATTATGATCTAGAGTCGCGGCCAGATGGAGTTCT
GAGGTCATTACTGGATCTATCAACAGGAGTCCAAGCTCAGCTAATTAAGCTAATTTACCGATGCGGGGAG
GCGGCCCAAAGGGAGATCCGACTCGTCTGAGGGCGAAGGCGAAGACGCGGAAGAGGCCGCAGAGCCGGCA
GCAGGCCGCGGGAAGGAAGGTCCGCTGGATTGAGGGCCGAAGGGACGTAGCAGAAGGACGTCCCGCGCAG
AATCCAGGTGGCAACACAGGCGAGCAGCCATGGAAAGGACGTCAGCTTCCCCGACAACACCACGGAATTG
TCAGTGCCCAACAGCCGAGCCCCTGTCCAGCAGCGGGCAAGGCAGGCGGCGATGAGTTCCGCCGTGGCAA
TAGGGAGGGGGAAAGCGAAAGTCCCGGAAAGGAGCTGACAGGTGGTGGCAATGCCCCAACCAGTGGGGGT
TGCGTCAGCAAACACAGTGCACACCACGCCACGTTGCCTGACAACGGGCCACAACTCCTCATAAAGAGAC
AGCAACCAGGATTTATACAAGGAGGAGAAAATGAAAGCCATACGGGAAGCAATAGCATGATACAAAGGCA
TTAAAGCAGCGTATCCACATAGCGTAAAAGGAGCAACATAGTTAAGAATACCAGTCAATCTTTCACAAAT
TTTGTAATCCAGAGGTTGATTAAGCTTTACTTGTACAGCTCGTCCATGCCGAGAGTGATCCCGGCGGCGG
TCACGAACTCCAGCAGGACCATGTGATCGCGCTTCTCGTTGGGGTCTTTGCTCAGCTTGGACTGGGTGCT
CAGGTAGTGGTTGTCGGGCAGCAGCACGGGGCCGTCGCCGATGGGGGTGTTCTGCTGGTAGTGGTCGGCG
AGCTGCACGCTGCCGTCCTCGATGTTGCAGTTGAGGCCGAAGTTGGCCTTGATGCCGTTCTTCTGCTTGT
CGGCGGTGATATAGACGTTGCCGTGGATGGCGTTGTACTCCAGCTTGTGCCCCAGGATGTTGCCGTCCTC
CTTGAAGTCGATGCCCTTCAGCTCGATGCGGTTCACCAGGGTGTCGCCCTCGAACTTCACCTCGGCGCGG
GTCTTGTAGTTGCCGTCGTCCTTGAAGAAGATGGTGCGCTCCTGGACGTAGCCTTCGGGCATGGCGGACT
TGAAGAAGTCGTGCTGCTTCATGTGGTCGGGGTAGCGGGCGAAGCACTGCACGCCCCAGCTCAGGGTGGT
CACGAGGGTGGGCCAGGGCACGGGCAGCTTGCCGGTGGTGCAGATGAACTTCAGGGTCAGCTTGCCGTAG
GTGGCATCGCCCTCGCCCTCGCCGGACACGCTGAACTTGTGGCCGTTTACGTCGCCGTCCAGCTCGACCA
GGATGGGCACCACCCCGGTGAACAGCTCCTCGCCCTTGCTCACCATGGTGGCGATATCAGATAACTTCGT
ATAAGGTATACTATACGAAGTTATAGCGCTTGATAACTTCGTATAAAGTATCCTATACGAAGTTATGCGC
GCCGATAACTTCGTATAATGTATGCTATACGAAGTTATCCTAGGTTCGCTACCTTAGGACCGTTATAGTT
ACGTGCGTTCCTTTAAAGCCTGCTTTTTTGTACAAACTTGAATTCTTTGCCAAAATCTCGAGGAATTCTT
TGCCAAAATGATGAGACAGCACAATAACCAGCACGTTGCCCAGGAGCTGTAGGAAAAAGAAGAAGGCATG
AACATGGTTAGCAGAGGCTCTAGAGCCGCCGGTCACACGCCAGAAGCCGAACCCCGCCCTGCCCCGTCCC
CCCCGAAGGCAGCCGTCCCCCCGCGGACAGCCCCGAGGCTGGAGAGGGAGAAGGGGACGGCGGCGCGGCG
ACGCACGAAGGCCCTCCCCGCCCATTTCCTTCCTGCCGGCGCCGCACCGCTTCGCCCCGCGCCCGCTAGA
GGGGGTGCGGCGGCGCCTCCCAGATTTCGGCTCCGCACAGATTTGGGACAAAGGAAGTCCCTGCGCCCTC
TCGCACGATTACCATAAAAGGCAATGGCTGCGGCTCGCCGCGCCTCGACAGCCGCCGGCGCTCCGGGGGC
CGCCGCGCCCCTCCCCCGAGCCCTCCCCGGCCCGAGGCGGCCCCGCCCCGCCCGGCACCCCCACCTGCCG
CCACCCCCCGCCCGGCACGGCGAGCCCCGCGCCACGCCCCGTACGGAGCCCCGCACCCGAAGCCGGGCCG
TGCTCAGCAACTCGGGGAGGGGGGTGCAGGGGGGGTTGCAGCCCGACCGACGCGCCCACACCCCCTGCTC
ACCCCCCCACGCACACACCCCGCACGCAGCCTTTGTTCCCCTCGCAGCCCCCCCCGCACCGCGGGGCACC
GCCCCCGGCCGCGCTCCCCTCGCGCACACTGCGGAGCGCACAAAGCCCCGCGCCGCGCCCGCAGCGCTCA
CAGCCGCCGGGCAGCGCGGAGCCGCACGCGGCGCTCCCCACGCACACACACACGCACGCACCCCCCCGAG
CCGCTCCCCCCGCACAAAGGGCCCTCCCGGAGCCCCTCAAGGCTTTCACGCAGCCACAGAAAAGAAACAA
GCCGTCATTAAACCAAGCGCTAATTACAGCCCGGAGGAGAAGGGCCGTCCCGCCCGCTCACCTGTGGGAG
TAACGCGGTCAGTCAGAGCCGGGGCGGGCGGCGCGAGGCGGCGGCGGAGCGGGGCACGGGGCGAAGGCAG
CGCGCAGCGACTCCCGCCCGCCGCGCGCTTCGCTTTTTATAGGGCCGCCGCCGCCGCCGCCTCGCCATAA
AAGGAAACTTTCGGAGCGCGCCGCTCTGATTGGCTGCCGCCGCACCTCTCCGCCTCGCCCCGCCCCGCCC
CTCGCCCCGCCCCGCCCCGCCTGGCGCGCGCCCCCCCCCCCCCCCCCGCCCCCATCGCTGCACAAAATAA
TTAAAAAATAAATAAATACAAAATTGGGGGTGGGGAGGGGGGGAGATGGGGAGAGTGAAGCAGAACGTGG
GGCTCACCTCGACCATCATGGTAATAGCGATGACTAATACGTAGATGTACTGCCAAGTAGGAAAGTCCCA
TAAGGTCATGTACTGGGCATAATGCCAGGCGGGCCATTTACCGTCATTGACGTCAATAGGGGGCGTACTT
GGCATATGATACACTTGATGTACTGCCAAGTGGGCAGTTTACCGTAAATACTCCACCCATTGACGTCAAT
GGAAAGTCCCTATTGGCGTTACTATGGGAACATACGTCATTATTGACGTCAATGGGCGGGGGTCGTTGGG
CGGTCAGCCAGGCGGGCCATTTACCGTAAGTTATGTAACGCGGAACTCCATATATGGGCTATGAACTAAT
GACCCCGTAATTGATTACTATTAATAACTAGCTAGTCAATAATCAATGTCGACGATATCTATAACAAGAA
AATATATATATAATAAGTTATCACGTAAGTAGAACATGAAATAACAATATAATTATCGTATGAGTTAAAT
CTTAAAAGTCACGTAAAAGATAATCATGCGTCATTTTGACTCACGCGGTCGTTATAGTTCAAAATCAGTG
ACACTTACCGCATTGACAAGCACGCCTCACGGGAGCTCCAAGCGGCGACTGAGATGTCCTAAATGCACAG
CGACGGATTCGCGCTATTTAGAAAGAGAGAGCAATATTTCAAGAATGCATGCGTCAATTTTACGCAGACT
ATCTTTCTAGGGTTAAGGTACCCAATTCGCCCTATAGTGAGTCGTATTACAATTCACTGGCCGTCGTTTT
ACAACGTCGTGACTGGGAAAACCCTGGCGTTACCCAACTTAATCGCCTTGCAGCACATCCCCCTTTCGCC
AGCTGGCGTAATAGCGAAGAGGCCCGCACCGATCGCCCTTCCCAACAGTTGCGCAGCCTGAATGGCGAAT
GGG
[124 nt withheld, positions 13934-14057]
C
[91 nt withheld, positions 14059-14149]
A
[49 nt withheld, positions 14151-14199]
CCTTTGACGTTGGAGTCCACGTTCTTT
[37 nt withheld, positions 14227-14263]
ACCCTATCTCGGTCTATTCTTTTGATTTATAAGGGATTTTGCCGATTTCGGCCTATTGGTTAAAAAATGA
GCTGATTTAACAAAAATTTAACGCGAATTTTAACAAAATATTAACGCTTACAATTTAGGTGGCACTTTTC
GGGGAAATGTGCGCGGAACCCCTATTTGTTTATTTTTCTAAATACATTCAAATATGTATCCGCTCATGAG
ACAATAACCCTGATAAATGCTTCAATAATATTGAAAAAGGAAGAGTATGAGTATTCAACATTTCCGTGTC
GCCCTTATTCCCTTTTTTGCGGCATTTTGCCTTCCTGTTTTTGCTCACCCAGAAACGCTGGTGAAAGTAA
AAGATGCTGAAGATCAGTTGGGTGCACGAGTGGGTTACATCGAACTGGATCTCAACAGCGGTAAGATCCT
TGAGAGTTTTCGCCCCGAAGAACGTTTTCCAATGATGAGCACTTTTAAAGTTCTGCTATGTGGCGCGGTA
TTATCCCGTATTGACGCCGGGCAAGAGCAACTCGGTCGCCGCATACACTATTCTCAGAATGACTTGGTTG
AGTACTCACCAGTCACAGAAAAGCATCTTACGGATGGCATGACAGTAAGAGAATTATGCAGTGCTGCCAT
AACCATGAGTGATAACACTGCGGCCAACTTACTTCTGACAACGATCGGAGGACCGAAGGAGCTAACCGCT
TTTTTGCACAACATGGGGGATCATGTAACTCGCCTTGATCGTTGGGAACCGGAGCTGAATGAAGCCATAC
CAAACGACGAGCGTGACACCACGATGCCTGTAGCAATGGCAACAACGTTGCGCAAACTATTAACTGGCGA
ACTACTTACTCTAGCTTCCCGGCAACAATTAATAGACTGGATGGAGGCGGATAAAGTTGCAGGACCACTT
CTGCGCTCGGCCCTTCCGGCTGGCTGGTTTATTGCTGATAAATCTGGAGCCGGTGAGCGTGGGTCTCGCG
GTATCATTGCAGCACTGGGGCCAGATGGTAAGCCCTCCCGTATCGTAGTTATCTACACGACGGGGAGTCA
GGCAACTATGGATGAACGAAATAGACAGATCGCTGAGATAGGTGCCTCACTGATTAAGCATTGGTAACTG
TCAGACCAAGTTTACTCATATATACTTTAGATTGATTTAAAACTTCATTTTTAATTTAAAAGGATCTAGG
TGAAGATCCTTTTTGATAATCTCATGACCAAAATCCCTTAACGTGAGTTTTCGTTCCACTGAGCGTCAGA
CCCCGTAGAAAAGATCAAAGGATCTTC
Features (pLannotate 1.2.2; 50 found; start..end, strand, type, name):
      1..589     +  rep_origin     ori: high-copy-number ColE1/pMB1/pBR322/pUC origin of replication
    772..864     +  CDS            lacI (fragment): lac repressor; lacI; The lac repressor binds to the lac operator to inhibit transcription in E. coli. This inhibition can be relieved by adding lactose or isopropyl-β-D-thiogalactopyranoside (IPTG).
    877..898     +  protein_bind   CAP binding site: CAP binding activates transcription in the presence of cAMP. E. coli catabolite activator protein
    913..943     +  promoter       lac promoter: promoter for the E. coli lac operon
    947..969     +  protein_bind   lac operator (fragment): The lac repressor binds to the lac operator to inhibit transcription in E. coli. This inhibition can be relieved by adding lactose or isopropyl-β-D-thiogalactopyranoside (IPTG). lac repressor encoded by lacI
   1012..1030    +  promoter       T3 promoter: promoter for bacteriophage T3 RNA polymerase
   1295..1569    -  polyA_signal   PGK poly(A) signal (fragment): mouse phosphoglycerate kinase 1 polyadenylation signal
   1573..1627    -  CDS            HygR (fragment): aminoglycoside phosphotransferase from E. coli confers resistance to hygromycin
   1642..2746    -  CDS            HSV TK (fragment): herpes simplex virus thymidine kinase confers sensitivity to nucleoside analogs such as acyclovir or ganciclovir
   2747..3717    -  CDS            HygR (fragment): aminoglycoside phosphotransferase from E. coli; aph(4)-Ia; confers resistance to hygromycin
   3726..4225    -  promoter       PGK promoter: mouse phosphoglycerate kinase 1 promoter
   4236..4335    -  CDS            TcR (fragment): tetracycline efflux protein; tet; confers resistance to tetracycline
   4484..4595    -  polyA_signal   bGH poly(A) signal: bovine growth hormone polyadenylation signal
   4616..4636    +  protein_bind   attB2: mutant version of attB; core recombination site for the Gateway® BP reaction BP Clonase™
   4678..4711    -  protein_bind   FRT (minimal): supports FLP-mediated excision but not integration (Turan and Bode, 2011) FLP recombinase from the Saccharomyces cerevisiae 2μ plasmid
   4724..4845    -  polyA_signal   SV40 poly(A) signal: SV40 polyadenylation signal
   4868..4951    -  CDS            large T antigen (fragment): large T antigen from SV40 (simian virus 40)
   4979..5567    -  misc_feature   WPRE: woodchuck hepatitis virus posttranscriptional regulatory element
   5577..5639    -  CDS            H-Ras (fragment): human small GTPase proto-oncoprotein
   5655..6350    -  CDS            mKate2: mKate2 is a basic (constitutively fluorescent) red fluorescent protein published in 2009, derived from Entacmaea quadricolor. It is reported to be a rapidly-maturing monomer with moderate acid sensitivity.
   6365..6398    -  protein_bind   loxN: Cre-mediated recombination occurs in the 8-bp core sequence (GTATACCT). loxN sites are compatible with each other, but incompatible with loxP or lox2272 sites. Cre recombinase
   6417..6538    -  polyA_signal   SV40 poly(A) signal: SV40 polyadenylation signal
   6561..6644    -  CDS            large T antigen (fragment): large T antigen from SV40 (simian virus 40)
   6672..7260    -  misc_feature   WPRE: woodchuck hepatitis virus posttranscriptional regulatory element
   7270..7332    -  CDS            H-Ras (fragment): human small GTPase proto-oncoprotein
   7348..8064    -  CDS            EGFP: EGFP is a basic (constitutively fluorescent) green fluorescent protein published in 1996, derived from Aequorea victoria. It is reported to be a rapidly-maturing weak dimer with moderate acid sensitivity.
   8079..8112    -  protein_bind   lox2272: Cre-mediated recombination occurs in the 8-bp core sequence (GGATACTT). lox2272 sites are compatible with each other, but incompatible with loxP or loxN sites (Lee and Saito, 1988). Cre recombinase
   8129..8250    -  polyA_signal   SV40 poly(A) signal: SV40 polyadenylation signal
   8273..8356    -  CDS            large T antigen (fragment): large T antigen from SV40 (simian virus 40)
   8384..8972    -  misc_feature   WPRE: woodchuck hepatitis virus posttranscriptional regulatory element
   8982..9044    -  CDS            H-Ras (fragment): human small GTPase proto-oncoprotein
   9060..9767    -  CDS            mOrange2: mOrange2 is a basic (constitutively fluorescent) orange fluorescent protein published in 2008, derived from Discosoma sp.. It has high acid sensitivity.
   9782..9815    -  protein_bind   loxP: Cre-mediated recombination occurs in the 8-bp core sequence (GCATACAT). Cre recombinase
   9828..9949    -  polyA_signal   SV40 poly(A) signal: SV40 polyadenylation signal
   9972..10055   -  CDS            large T antigen (fragment): large T antigen from SV40 (simian virus 40)
  10067..10111   -  terminator     lambda t0 terminator (fragment): transcription terminator from phage lambda
  10143..10731   -  misc_feature   WPRE: woodchuck hepatitis virus posttranscriptional regulatory element
  10740..11456   -  CDS            mCerulean3: mCerulean3 is a basic (constitutively fluorescent) cyan fluorescent protein published in 2011, derived from Aequorea victoria. It is reported to be a somewhat slowly-maturing monomer with very low acid sensitivity.
  11471..11504   -  protein_bind   loxN: Cre-mediated recombination occurs in the 8-bp core sequence (GTATACCT). loxN sites are compatible with each other, but incompatible with loxP or lox2272 sites. Cre recombinase
  11513..11546   -  protein_bind   lox2272: Cre-mediated recombination occurs in the 8-bp core sequence (GGATACTT). lox2272 sites are compatible with each other, but incompatible with loxP or loxN sites (Lee and Saito, 1988). Cre recombinase
  11555..11588   -  protein_bind   loxP: Cre-mediated recombination occurs in the 8-bp core sequence (GCATACAT). Cre recombinase
  11640..11660   -  protein_bind   attB1: mutant version of attB; core recombination site for the Gateway® BP reaction BP Clonase™
  11737..12754   -  intron         chimeric intron: chimera between introns from chicken β-actin and rabbit β-globin
  12755..13032   -  promoter       chicken β-actin promoter: No description available
  13037..13340   -  enhancer       CMV enhancer: human cytomegalovirus immediate early enhancer
  13751..13769   -  promoter       T7 promoter: promoter for bacteriophage T7 RNA polymerase
  13772..13929   +  CDS            lacZα (fragment): LacZα fragment of β-galactosidase; lacZ fragment
  13934..14362   +  rep_origin     f1 ori (sequence partly withheld): f1 bacteriophage origin of replication; arrow indicates direction of (+) strand synthesis
  14415..14519   +  promoter       AmpR promoter: bla
  14520..15380   +  CDS            AmpR: β-lactamase; bla; confers resistance to ampicillin, carbenicillin, and related antibiotics
