[The description below was written by a language model from this plasmid's Addgene catalogue record and pLannotate feature annotations shown in this document.]
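Description:
pPB-CAG-Brainbow4.2-PGK-HygTK is a 15.5 kb mammalian expression plasmid on a pPB (piggyBac transposon) backbone, intended for genomic integration of its cargo when piggyBac transposase is supplied. The feature table does not annotate the piggyBac terminal repeats, so their exact positions are not evident from the record. In bacteria it is maintained as a high-copy plasmid through a ColE1/pUC origin with ampicillin selection. An f1 origin and lac/lacZα, T3 and T7 remnants derive from the cloning backbone.

The payload is a synthetic, mammalian codon-optimized Brainbow cassette driven by the CAG promoter (CMV enhancer, chicken β-actin promoter and chimeric intron) and flanked by Gateway attB1/attB2 sites. Directly downstream of the promoter sit tandem loxP, lox2272 and loxN sites, followed by four consecutive reporter units: mCerulean3, mOrange2, EGFP and mKate2. Each unit has its own WPRE and SV40 polyadenylation signal. The last three reporters carry a short H-Ras-derived fragment, which presumably serves as a membrane-targeting tail. A second loxP, lox2272 or loxN site precedes mOrange2, EGFP and mKate2 respectively. Without Cre, only the first unit (mCerulean3) is expressed. Cre recombination between one of the mutually incompatible lox pairs excises the intervening units and places one of the other three colours next to the promoter. Cells therefore adopt stochastic colours, and combinatorial hues when several copies are integrated. A minimal FRT site and a bGH poly(A) signal follow the array.

A separate PGK promoter drives a hygromycin resistance–HSV thymidine kinase fusion with a PGK poly(A) signal. This allows positive selection of integrants with hygromycin and negative selection with ganciclovir-type analogues. The design suits multicolour labelling and clonal or lineage tracing in mammalian cells.
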