Addgene plasmid #214126: pPB-CAG-Brainbow4.2-PGK-HygTK
Purpose: Gene expression by Piggybac transposase in mammalian cells
Depositing lab: Sho Yoshimatsu. Depositing organization: Keio University.
Backbone
  Vector backbone: pPB
  Vector type: Mammalian Expression
Growth in bacteria
  Bacterial resistance: Ampicillin, 100 μg/mL
  Growth temperature: 37°C
  Growth strain: NEB Stable
  Copy number: High Copy
Gene/Insert
  Gene/Insert name: Brainbow
  Species: Synthetic
  Mutation: Codon-optimized for mammalian cells
  Cloning method: Restriction Enzyme; 5′ cloning site Unknown (unknown if destroyed); 3′ cloning site Unknown (unknown if destroyed)
Terms and licenses: Academic/Nonprofit Terms; Industry Terms: Not Available to Industry
How to cite: pPB-CAG-Brainbow4.2-PGK-HygTK was a gift from Sho Yoshimatsu (Addgene plasmid # 214126 ; http://n2t.net/addgene:214126 ; RRID:Addgene_214126)
